>Addgene plasmid #212189 | pLSU1/o35s[TMV]:nnLuz:NosT | addgene full sequence | sequence record 422982 | Addgene NGS Result
TGTGGATAGCACGTACATTGGGAACCCAAAGCCGTACATTGGGAACCGGAACCCGTACATTGGGAACCCA
AAGCCGTACATTGGGAACCGGTCACACATGTAAGTGACTGATATAAAAGAGAAAAAAGGCGATTTTTCCG
CCTAAAACTCTTTAAAACTTATTAAAACTCTTAAAACCCGCCTGGCCTGTGCATAACTGTCTGGCCAGCG
CACAGCCGAAGAGCTGCAAAAAGCGCCTACCCTTCGGTCGCTGCGCTCCCTACGCCCCGCCGCTTCGCGT
CGGCCTATCGCGGCCGCTGGCCGCTCAAAAATGGCTGGCCTACGGCCAGGCAATCTGCTAGCGCGCGGAC
AAGCTAGGATTGGCAGGATATATTCAGTTGTAAATGATATCGCATGCAGATTAGCCTTTTCAATTTCAGA
AAGAATGCTAACCCACAGATGGTTAGAGAGGCTTACGCAGCAGGTCTCATCAAGACGATCTACCCGAGCA
ATAATCTCCAGGAAATCAAATACCTTCCCAAGAAGGTTAAAGATGCAGTCAAAAGATTCAGGACTAACTG
CATCAAGAACACAGAGAAAGATATATTTCTCAAGATCAGAAGTACTATTCCAGTATGGACGATTCAAGGC
TTGCTTCACAAACCAAGGCAAGTAATAGAGATTGGAGTCTCTAAAAAGGTAGTTCCCACTGAATCAAAGG
CCATGGAGTCAAAGATTCAAATAGAGGACCTAACAGAACTCGCCGTAAAGACTGGCGAACAGTTCATACA
GAGTCTCTTACGACTCAATGACAAGAAGAAAATCTTCGTCAACATGGTGGAGCACGACACACTTGTCTAC
TCCAAAAATATCAAAGATACAGTCTCAGAAGACCAAAGGGCAATTGAGACTTTTCAACAAAGGGTAATAT
CCGGAAACCTCCTCGGATTCCATTGCCCAGCTATCTGTCACTTTATTGTGAAGATAGTGGAAAAGGAAGG
TGGCTCCTACAAATGCCATCATTGCGATAAAGGAAAGGCCATCGTTGAAGATGCCTCTGCCGACAGTGGT
CCCAAAGATGGACCCCCACCCACGAGGAGCATCGTGGAAAAAGAAGACGTTCCAACCACGTCTTCAAAGC
AAGTGGATTGATGTGATATCTCCACTGACGTAAGGGATGACGCACAATCCCACTATCCTTCGCAAGACCC
TTCCTCTATATAAGGAAGTTCATTTCATTTGGAGAGGACACGCTCGAGTATAAGAGCTCATTTTTACAAC
AATTACCAACAACAACAAACAACAAACAACATTACAATTACATTTACAATTATCGATACATCGAGGGTAC
CATGAGGATAAATATCTCTTTGTCTAGTCTCTTTGAGAGACTGAGCAAATTGTCATCCCGATCCATCGCA
ATTACCTGCGGCGTAGTCTTGGCAAGTGCAATAGCATTCCCAATTATCCGAAGAGACTATCAAACGTTCC
TTGAAGTCGGTCCGAGCTATGCCCCACAGAACTTCCGAGGCTATATCATCGTTTGTGTCTTGTCACTTTT
TAGGCAAGAGCAGAAAGGGTTGGCAATCTATGACAGGCTTCCAGAAAAGAGGCGTTGGCTTGCCGACTTG
CCGTTTCGTGAAGGGACGAGGCCATCCATAACCTCCCACATTATACAGCGTCAGCGTACTCAGCTGGTAG
ATCAAGAGTTTGCAACCAGAGAACTTATCGATAAGGTGATCCCACGTGTGCAAGCAAGACACACAGACAA
AACTTTTCTCAGTACGTCAAAATTTGAGTTTCATGCAAAGGCCATCTTCCTTCTCCCCTCTATCCCTATT
AATGATCCTCTTAACATTCCCTCACACGATACGGTAAGAAGAACCAAGCGTGAGATCGCTCACATGCATG
ATTACCATGATTGCACTCTGCACTTGGCTCTTGCTGCTCAGGATGGTAAGGAAGTTTTGAAGAAGGGGTG
GGGCCAGCGTCACCCACTGGCCGGACCAGGAGTCCCAGGCCCTCCTACTGAGTGGACCTTCCTTTACGCA
CCAAGGAACGAAGAGGAGGCCAGAGTTGTCGAGATGATAGTCGAAGCTAGTATTGGCTACATGACTAACG
ATCCTGCTGGTAAGATTGTCGAAAATGCCAAGTCAGGTTGAGAATTCGGATCCCTGCAGGATCGTTCAAA
CATTTGGCAATAAAGTTTCTTAAGATTGAATCCTGTTGCCGGTCTTGCGATGATTATCATATAATTTCTG
TTGAATTACGTTAAGCATGTAATAATTAACATGTAATGCATGACGTTATTTATGAGATGGGTTTTTATGA
TTAGAGTCCCGCAATTATACATTTAATACGCGATAGAAAACAAAATATAGCGCGCAAACTAGGATAAATT
ATCGCGCGCGGTGTCATCTATGTTACTAGATCGGGGAGCTCTGGCAGGATATATGCGGTTGTAATTCATT
TTTATTGTCTAAATTTCTGTATTTGTTTGTTTGCAATTAGATCCACGTTGTGTCTCAAAATCTCTGATGT
TACATTGCACAAGATAAAAATATATCATCATGAACAATAAAACTGTCTGCTTACATAAACAGTAATACAA
GGGGTGTTATGAGCCATATTCAACGGGAAACGTCTTGTTCGAGGCCGCGATTAAATTCCAACATGGATGC
TGATTTATATGGGTATAAATGGGCTCGCGATAATGTCGGGCAATCAGGTGCGACAATCTACCGATTGTAT
GGGAAGCCCGATGCGCCAGAGTTGTTTCTGAAACATGGCAAAGGTAGCGTTGCCAATGATGTTACAGATG
AGATGGTCAGACTAAACTGGCTGACGGAATTTATGCCTCTTCCGACCATCAAGCATTTTATCCGTACTCC
TGATGATGCATGGTTACTCACCACTGCGATCCCAGGGAAAACAGCATTCCAGGTATTAGAAGAATATCCT
GATTCAGGTGAAAATATTGTTGATGCGCTGGCAGTGTTCCTGCGCCGGTTGCATTCGATTCCTGTTTGTA
ATTGTCCTTTTAACAGCGATCGCGTATTTCGTCTCGCTCAGGCGCAATCACGAATGAATAACGGTTTGGT
TGATGCGAGTGATTTTGATGACGAGCGTAATGGCTGGCCTGTTGAACAAGTCTGGAAAGAAATGCATAAA
CTTTTGCCATTCTCACCGGATTCAGTCGTCACTCATGGTGATTTCTCACTTGATAACCTTATTTTTGACG
AGGGGAAATTAATAGGTTGTATTGATGTTGGACGAGTCGGAATCGCAGACCGATACCAGGATCTTGCCAT
CCTATGGAACTGCCTCGGTGAGTTTTCTCCTTCATTACAGAAACGGCTTTTTCAAAAATATGGTATTGAT
AATCCTGATATGAATAAATTGCAGTTTCATTTGATGCTCGATGAGTTTTTCTAATCAGAATTGGTTAATT
GGTTGTAACACTGGCAGAGCATTACGCTGACTTGACGGGACGGCGGCTTTGTTGAATCAATTGATCTTCT
TGAAATCCTTTTTTTCTGCGCGTAATCTGCTGCTTGCAAACAAAAAAACCACCGCTACCAGCGGTGGTTT
GTTTGCCGGATCAAGAGCTACCAACTCTTTTTCCGAAGGTAACTGGCTTCAGCAGAGCGCAGATACCAAA
TACTGTTCTTCTAGTGTAGCCGTAGTTAGGCCACCACTTCAAGAACTCTGTAGCACCGCCTACATACCTC
GCTCTGCTAATCCTGTTACCAGTGGCTGCTGCCAGTGGCGATAAGTCGTGTCTTACCGGGTTGGACTCAA
GACGATAGTTACCGGATAAGGCGCAGCGGTCGGGCTGAACGGGGGGTTCGTGCACACAGCCCAGCTTGGA
GCGAACGACCTACACCGAACTGAGATACCTACAGCGTGAGCTATGAGAAAGCGCCACGCTTCCCGAAGGG
AGAAAGGCGGACAGGTATCCGGTAAGCGGCAGGGTCGGAACAGGAGAGCGCACGAGGGAGCTTCCAGGGG
GAAACGCCTGGTATCTTTATAGTCCTGTCGGGTTTCGCCACCTCTGACTTGAGCGTCGATTTTTGTGATG
CTCGTCAGGGGGGCGGAGCCTATGGAAAAACGCCAGCAACGCGGCCTTTTTACGGTTCCTGGCCTTTTGC
TGGCCTTTTGCTCACATGTTCTTTCCTGCGTTATCCCCTGATTCTGTGGATAACCGTATTACCGCCTTTG
AGTGATCTCTGAAGAAACCGAGCGCCGCCGTCTAAAAAGGTGATGTGTATTTGAGTAAAACAGCTTGCGT
CATGCGGTCGCTGCGTATATGATGCGATGAGTAAATAAACAAATACGCAAGGGGAACGCATGAAGGTTAT
CGCTGTACTTAACCAGAAAGGCGGGTCAGGCAAGACGACCATCGCAACCCATCTAGCCCGCGCCCTGCAA
CTCGCCGGGGCCGATGTTCTGTTAGTCGATTCCGATCCCCAGGGCAGTGCCCGCGATTGGGCGGCCGTGC
GGGAAGATCAACCGCTAACCGTTGTCGGCATCGACCGCCCGACGATTGACCGCGACGTGAAGGCCATCGG
CCGGCGCGACTTCGTAGTGATCGACGGAGCGCCCCAGGCGGCGGACTTGGCTGTGTCCGCGATCAAGGCA
GCCGACTTCGTGCTGATTCCGGTGCAGCCAAGCCCTTACGACATATGGGCCACCGCCGACCTGGTGGAGC
TGGTTAAGCAGCGCATTGAGGTCACGGATGGAAGGCTACAAGCGGCCTTTGTCGTGTCGCGGGCGATCAA
AGGCACGCGCATCGGCGGTGAGGTTGCCGAGGCGCTGGCCGGGTACGAGCTGCCCATTCTTGAGTCCCGT
ATCACGCAGCGCGTGAGCTACCCAGGCACTGCCGCCGCCGGCACAACCGTTCTTGAATCAGAACCCGAGG
GCGACGCTGCCCGCGAGGTCCAGGCGCTGGCCGCTGAAATTAAATCAAAACTCATTTGAGTTAATGAGGT
AAAGAGAAAATGAGCAAAAGCACAAACACGCTAAGTGCCGGCCGTCCGAGCGCACGCAGCAGCAAGGCTG
CAACGTTGGCCAGCCTGGCAGACACGCCAGCCATGAAGCGGGTCAACTTTCAGTTGCCGGCGGAGGATCA
CACCAAGCTGAAGATGTACGCGGTACGCCAAGGCAAGACCATTACCGAGCTGCTATCTGAATACATCGCG
CAGCTACCAGAGTAAATGAGCAAATGAATAAATGAGTAGATGAATTTTAGCGGCTAAAGGAGGCGGCATG
GAAAATCAAGAACAACCAGGCACCGACGCCGTGGAATGCCCCATGTGTGGAGGAACGGGCGGTTGGCCAG
GCGTAAGCGGCTGGGTTGTCTGCCGGCCCTGCAATGGCACTGGAACCCCCAAGCCCGAGGAATCGGCGTG
AGCGGTCGCAAACCATCCGGCCCGGTACAAATCGGCGCGGCGCTGGGTGATGACCTGGTGGAGAAGTTGA
AGGCCGCGCAGGCCGCCCAGCGGCAACGCATCGAGGCAGAAGCACGCCCCGGTGAATCGTGGCAAGCGGC
CGCTGATCGAATCCGCAAAGAATCCCGGCAACCGCCGGCAGCCGGTGCGCCGTCGATTAGGAAGCCGCCC
AAGGGCGACGAGCAACCAGATTTTTTCGTTCCGATGCTCTATGACGTGGGCACCCGCGATAGTCGCAGCA
TCATGGACGTGGCCGTTTTCCGTCTGTCGAAGCGTGACCGACGAGCTGGCGAGGTGATCCGCTACGAGCT
TCCAGACGGGCACGTAGAGGTTTCCGCAGGGCCGGCCGGCATGGCCAGTGTGTGGGATTACGACCTGGTA
CTGATGGCGGTTTCCCATCTAACCGAATCCATGAACCGATACCGGGAAGGGAAGGGAGACAAGCCCGGCC
GCGTGTTCCGTCCACACGTTGCGGACGTACTCAAGTTCTGCCGGCGAGCCGATGGCGGAAAGCAGAAAGA
CGACCTGGTAGAAACCTGCATTCGGTTAAACACCACGCACGTTGCCATGCAGCGTACGAAGAAGGCCAAG
AACGGCCGCCTGGTGACGGTATCCGAGGGTGAAGCCTTGATTAGCCGCTACAAGATCGTAAAGAGCGAAA
CCGGGCGGCCGGAGTACATCGAGATCGAGCTAGTTGATTGGATGTACCGCGAGATCACAGAAGGCAAGAA
CCCGGACGTGCTGACGGTTCACCCCGATTACTTTTTGATCGATCCCGGCATCGGCCGTTTTCTCTACCGC
CTGGCACGCCGCGCCGCAGGCAAGGCAGAAGCCAGATGGTTGTTCAAGACGATCTACGAACGCAGTGGCA
GCGCCGGAGAGTTCAAGAAGTTCTGTTTCACCGTGCGCAAGCTGATCGGGTCAAATGACCTGCCGGAGTA
CGATTTGAAGGAGGAGGCGGGGCAGGCTGGCCCGATCCTAGTCATGCGCTACCGCAACCTGATCGAGGGC
GAAGCATCCGCCGGTTCCTAATGTACGGAGCAGATGCTAGGGCAAATTGCCCTAGCAGGGGAAAAAGGTC
GAAAAGATCTCTTTCC
Features (pLannotate 1.2.2; 9 found; start..end, strand, type, name):
      1..195     +  rep_origin     pVS1 oriV: origin of replication for the Pseudomonas plasmid pVS1 (Heeb et al., 2000)
    362..385     +  misc_feature   LB T-DNA repeat: left border repeat from octopine Ach5 T-DNA
    885..1230    +  promoter       CaMV 35S promoter: strong constitutive promoter from cauliflower mosaic virus
   1259..1312    +  misc_feature   TMV Ω: translational enhancer from the tobacco mosaic virus 5'-leader sequence (Gallie et al., 1988)
   2160..2412    +  terminator     NOS terminator: nopaline synthase terminator and poly(A) signal
   2599..3414    +  CDS            KanR: aminoglycoside phosphotransferase; aph(3')-Ia; confers resistance to kanamycin in bacteria or G418 (Geneticin®) in eukaryotes
   3500..4088    +  rep_origin     ori: high-copy-number ColE1/pMB1/pBR322/pUC origin of replication
   4330..4959    +  CDS            pVS1 StaA: stability protein from the Pseudomonas plasmid pVS1 (Heeb et al., 2000)
   5388..6461    +  CDS            pVS1 RepA: replication protein from the Pseudomonas plasmid pVS1 (Heeb et al., 2000)
