[The description below was written by a language model from this plasmid's Addgene catalogue record and pLannotate feature annotations shown in this document.]
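Description:
pLSU1/o35s[TMV]:nnLuz:NosT is a compact (about 6.5 kb) plant expression binary vector built on the pLSU1 backbone, designed to be shuttled between E. coli and Agrobacterium for T-DNA delivery into plant cells. A high-copy ColE1/pUC-type origin supports propagation in E. coli. The pVS1 replicon, comprising oriV, the RepA replication protein and the StaA stability protein, provides stable maintenance in Agrobacterium. Bacterial selection in both hosts relies on an aph(3')-Ia kanamycin resistance gene located in the backbone.

The payload is a single expression cassette for nnLuz, the luciferase of the bioluminescent mushroom Neonothopanus nambi, recorded as an 810 bp insert. Transcription is driven by the "original" CaMV 35S promoter, a strong constitutive plant promoter. It is followed by a viral 5' leader that acts as a translational enhancer; the catalogue purpose calls this a Tomato mosaic virus UTR, whereas the annotation identifies it as the tobacco mosaic virus Ω leader. The nopaline synthase (NOS) terminator supplies the polyadenylation signal. The luciferase coding sequence itself was not annotated by the automated tool, but it would fit the unannotated gap between the leader and the terminator.

The feature table marks an octopine-type left border repeat upstream of the cassette, but no right border was detected, and no plant selectable marker is annotated. The record therefore does not show how transformed tissue would be selected. The construct is suited to expressing fungal luciferase in plants, for example as a luminescent reporter, and the promoter/UTR naming suggests it may be one of a set comparing regulatory elements, although the record does not say so explicitly.
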