Addgene plasmid #212189: pLSU1/o35s[TMV]:nnLuz:NosT
Purpose: This binary vector expresses mushroom luciferase (nnLuz) with the original 35sCAMV promoter and Tomato mosaic virus UTR
Depositing lab: Wayne Curtis. Depositing organization: Pennsylvania State University.
Backbone
  Vector backbone: pLSU1
  Vector type: Plant Expression
Growth in bacteria
  Bacterial resistance: Kanamycin, 50 μg/mL
  Growth temperature: 30°C
  Growth strain: NEB Stable
  Copy number: High Copy
Gene/Insert
  Gene/Insert name: nnLuz
  Species: Neonothopanus nambi
  Insert size (bp): 810
  Promoter: original 35sCaMV
  Cloning method: Restriction Enzyme; 5′ cloning site Unknown (unknown if destroyed)
Terms and licenses: Academic/Nonprofit Terms; Industry Terms: Not Available to Industry
How to cite: pLSU1/o35s[TMV]:nnLuz:NosT was a gift from Wayne Curtis (Addgene plasmid # 212189 ; http://n2t.net/addgene:212189 ; RRID:Addgene_212189)
